Addgene plasmid #188399: pDR111_mannose_Bgal no NLS
Purpose: Expresses beta-galactosidase by D-mannose promoter for Bacillus subtilis. There is a secretion peptide (PhoD) that is fused to beta-galactosidase.
Depositing lab: Christopher Contag. Depositing organization: Michigan State University. Publication: Engineered endosymbionts that alter mammalian cell surface marker, cytokine and chemokine expression. Madsen CS, Makela AV, Greeson EM, Hardy JW, Contag CH. Commun Biol. 2022 Aug 30;5(1):888. doi: 10.1038/s42003-022-03851-6. PubMed 36042261.
Backbone
  Vector backbone: pDR111
  Backbone size w/o insert (bp): 8858
  Total vector size (bp): 12092
  Modifications to backbone: Addition of insert and fusion components to NheI site. Phyper-spank replaced by D-mannose promoter and lacI replaced by mannose regulator
  Vector type: Bacterial Expression
  Selectable markers: Spectinomycin for Bacillus subtilis
Growth in bacteria
  Bacterial resistance: Ampicillin, 100 μg/mL
  Growth temperature: 37°C
  Growth strain: DH5alpha
  Copy number: High Copy
Gene/Insert
  Gene/Insert name: lacZ (alt name: Beta-galactosidase)
  Species: Escherichia coli
  Insert size (bp): 3072
  Promoter: D-mannose
  Tag / fusion protein: PhoD secretion peptide (N terminal on insert)
  Cloning method: Gibson Cloning
  Sequencing primers: 5′ cggTTATTTTTGACACCAGAC; 3′ GCCGGGCGTTTTTTATGCAGgggattattccttgcttttttt
Terms and licenses: Academic/Nonprofit Terms; Industry Terms: Not Available to Industry
How to cite: pDR111_mannose_Bgal no NLS was a gift from Christopher Contag (Addgene plasmid # 188399 ; http://n2t.net/addgene:188399 ; RRID:Addgene_188399)
