[The description below was written by a language model from this plasmid's Addgene catalogue record and pLannotate feature annotations shown in this document.]
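Description:
pDR111_mannose_Bgal no NLS is a bacterial expression plasmid built on the pDR111 backbone, a Bacillus subtilis integration vector that is propagated as a shuttle plasmid in E. coli. In E. coli it replicates from a high-copy ColE1/pUC-type origin and is selected with ampicillin through the bla gene and its promoter. No Bacillus replication origin is annotated. Instead, two fragments of the B. subtilis amyE (alpha-amylase) gene flank the payload, an arrangement that normally directs double-crossover integration of the intervening DNA into the chromosomal amyE locus. The spectinomycin resistance gene (spc/aad9) lies between these arms and serves as the selectable marker in B. subtilis.

The payload between the amyE arms is an E. coli lacZ coding sequence (about 3.1 kb) fused at its N terminus to a fragment of B. subtilis phoD that supplies the PhoD secretion peptide, so that beta-galactosidase is targeted for export from the cell. According to the record, the original Phyper-spank promoter was replaced by a D-mannose-responsive promoter and lacI by the mannose regulator. The feature table confirms manR, the positive activator of the mannose operon, adjacent to lacZ, although the promoter itself is not annotated. Lambda t0 and rrnB T1/T2 terminators sit upstream of the fusion cassette, presumably insulating it from read-through transcription. Several short fragment hits in the backbone region (tetracycline, kanamycin, phage T5, yeast and other matches) look like residual or spurious annotations rather than functional elements.

The construct gives mannose-inducible expression and secretion of beta-galactosidase in B. subtilis. The "no NLS" name suggests it is a variant lacking a nuclear localisation signal, and the associated work concerns engineered endosymbionts that modulate mammalian cells.
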