Features (pLannotate 1.2.2; 19 found; start..end, strand, type, name):
    115..654     +  CDS            amyE (fragment): AMY_BACSU - Also known as amyA. Experimental evidence at protein level: Swiss-Prot protein existence level 1. From Bacillus subtilis (strain 168).
    781..2724    -  CDS            manR: MANR_BACSU - Experimental evidence at protein level: Swiss-Prot protein existence level 1. Positively regulates the expression of the mannose operon that consists of three genes, manP, manA, and yjdF, which are responsible for the transport and utilization of mannose. Also activates its own expression. From Bacillus subtilis (strain 168).
   3121..6192    -  CDS            lacZ: β-galactosidase; lacZ
   6192..6344    -  CDS            phoD (fragment): PPBD_BACSU - Also known as ycbS. Experimental evidence at protein level: Swiss-Prot protein existence level 1. From Bacillus subtilis (strain 168).
   6520..6554    -  terminator     lambda t0 terminator: minimal transcription terminator from phage lambda (Scholtissek and Grosse, 1987)
   6634..6661    -  terminator     rrnB T2 terminator: transcription terminator T2 from the E. coli rrnB gene
   6680..6766    -  terminator     rrnB T1 terminator: Escherichia coli rrnB; transcription terminator T1 from the E. coli rrnB gene
   7080..7841    +  CDS            spc: S9AD_ENTFL - Also known as aad9 From Enterococcus faecalis (Streptococcus faecalis).
   7969..8967    +  CDS            amyE (fragment): AMY_BACSU - Also known as amyA. Experimental evidence at protein level: Swiss-Prot protein existence level 1. From Bacillus subtilis (strain 168).
   9136..9288    +  CDS            ldh (fragment): LDH_MYCPN - Experimental evidence at protein level: Swiss-Prot protein existence level 1. Catalyzes the conversion of lactate to pyruvate. From Mycoplasma pneumoniae (strain ATCC 29342 / M129).
   9281..9577    +  CDS            TcR (fragment): tetracycline efflux protein; tet; confers resistance to tetracycline
   9578..9760    -  CDS            D20 (fragment): CAPSD_BPT5 - Experimental evidence at protein level: Swiss-Prot protein existence level 1. Major capsid protein that self-associates to form 120 hexamers and 11 pentamers, building the T=13 icosahedral capsid which about 860 Angstroms in diameter. Responsible for its self-assembly into a procapsid. The phage does not need to encode a separate scaffolfing protein because its capsid protein contains the delta domain that carries that function. The capsid gains its final stability through the reorganization of the subunits that takes place upon expansion. DNA encapsidation through the portal trig
   9771..9807    -  CDS            NeoR/KanR (fragment): aminoglycoside phosphotransferase confers resistance to neomycin, kanamycin, and G418 (Geneticin®)
   9939..10040   -  CDS            RAF1 (fragment): RAF_YEAST - Experimental evidence at transcript level: Swiss-Prot protein existence level 2. Antagonizes transcriptional repression of recombinase FLP by REP1-REP2. May play a role in plasmid partitioning. From Saccharomyces cerevisiae (strain ATCC 204508 / S288c) (Baker's yeast).
  10036..10095   -  CDS            ENDON_BPT5 (fragment): Experimental evidence at transcript level: Swiss-Prot protein existence level 2. Endonuclease responsible for the single-chain interruptions (nicks) located at specific positions in the minus strand of the viral genome. From Escherichia phage T5 (Enterobacteria phage T5).
  10162..10251   -  CDS            str (fragment): STR_KLEPN - Protein inferred from homology: Swiss-Prot protein existence level 3. The aminoglycoside phosphotransferases achieve inactivation of their antibiotic substrates by phosphorylation. From Klebsiella pneumoniae.
  10275..10863   -  rep_origin     ori: high-copy-number ColE1/pMB1/pBR322/pUC origin of replication
  11034..11894   -  CDS            AmpR: β-lactamase; bla; confers resistance to ampicillin, carbenicillin, and related antibiotics
  11895..11999   -  promoter       AmpR promoter: bla
>Addgene plasmid #188399 | pDR111_mannose_Bgal no NLS | addgene full sequence | sequence record 370474 | Addgene NGS Result
AACAAAATTCTCCAGTCTTCACATCGGTTTGAAAGGAGGAAGCGGAAGAATGAAGTAAGAGGGATTTTTG
ACTCCGAAGTAAGTCTTCAAAAAATCAAATAAGGAGTGTCAAGAATGTTTGCAAAACGATTCAAAACCTC
TTTACTGCCGTTATTCGCTGGATTTTTATTGCTGTTTCATTTGGTTCTGGCAGGACCGGCGGCTGCGAGT
GCTGAAACGGCGAACAAATCGAATGAGCTTACAGCACCGTCGATCAAAAGCGGAACCATTCTTCATGCAT
GGAATTGGTCGTTCAATACGTTAAAACACAATATGAAGGATATTCATGATGCAGGATATACAGCCATTCA
GACATCTCCGATTAACCAAGTAAAGGAAGGGAATCAAGGAGATAAAAGCATGTCGAACTGGTACTGGCTG
TATCAGCCGACATCGTATCAAATTGGCAACCGTTACTTAGGTACTGAACAAGAATTTAAAGAAATGTGTG
CAGCCGCTGAAGAATATGGCATAAAGGTCATTGTTGACGCGGTCATCAATCATACCACCAGTGATTATGC
CGCGATTTCCAATGAGGTTAAGAGTATTCCAAACTGGACACATGGAAACACACAAATTAAAAACTGGTCT
GATCGATGGGATGTCACGCAGAATTAAATAGTACATAATGGATTTCCTTACGCGAAATACGGGCAGACAT
GGCCTGCCCGGTTATTATTATTTTTGACACCAGACCAACTGGTAATGGTAGCGACCGGCGCTCAGGATCC
TAACTCATTAATAATCCAAATGAGATAAAAATGTCATGACATTGGTTTCTTTCGTCAGCTTCTGGACGAA
GGCCGGCTGCTCGCTAAGATATGAAAGCTCGCTAAACAGCTGCTTTGTCATAGTTTGATCCTCGTGTTTG
ACAGCCAGCATAAAAACGAGCGAAACTTTTTCATTTCCCCATTCAAGCGGCTCCTTTAATGTGGCAATCG
CGATTGCTGATTGTTTAATAAATTTAGCGTTTGCATGAGGAATGGCAATGCCTGACCCAATATTTGTAGC
CGACATTTTTTCCCTCATCACCGCATGAACCGCATAGTCCTTATCAACATAGCCTTTCTCAAACAAAGCT
GTCGCCAGCTGTTCGATTAACTTGTAGCGATGCTCCGCCTCCTGCTGCAAAAAAACCAAAAAAGGAGTCG
TATTGTTCAGCATCTGAAACGTTTTTTGTTTTTGGCGGTGTGATTCGCCCAGCTGACGTATAAACGCACT
TAATTTCTTCTCTTCGCCAGGCTCTAAAAGCGGAGACACAACAATATGGGGAACCGTTATATTCTCCAGC
GCAATGGTGGATATGACAAGATCAATATCCTCATGCTTTTTGATATAATCCTTTAAATCGGCCTTTGCAA
TACAAGCCATTACAGCGATTTGGTGATATTTCCGTTCAATTTTTGTCCGCAGCAATTGTGACATCCCAAT
CCCCATGTGGCAGACGATAACCGCCTTTTTATGTGTCTCGCTGCTGCCCTGCATCCGTTCGATCGCTGCC
TGAAAATGCAATGTCAAATATGCTGCCTCTTCCTCAGGAATATGAAGATCAAAAGTTTGATTGATGTCTT
CCAAAACATCAATGATGAGGTGGAACAAATAAGGGTACATCTTTTTGATGTCATTGAGCATAGGATTTGC
TACAGAAAGATCGTAGCTCAGCCGTTGTAGCACAGTATTGAGATGAATGTTCAAACCATTGATCAAATCC
TGATCCTTGTGAAAATCCATCATTTTCAGCTCTGAAACACGATTGATTAAATGCCCTACAACCTTAGGAA
GCACAGCATTTTCAAGGTTCTCTTCTGTCTGCAATGGATAACGAACCTTACCGCCCAATATATGTAATGT
TAAGTACACGGCTTCTTCTTCAGGGAAGCGAATTGCAAAAACCGGTTCAAGCCGCTGTAAACAAGCAAAT
GTCCATTGATATTCTTTCTTCTTTTTTACTGCCGCCATTTCTTTTGGGGACAATGAAATCGGCTGCTTCA
TTTTGATGCGGCGGACCATTAACAATGTATGCAGCAACAAACTTTCAAACGTTTCGTCTGTGAAATAGAG
GGAATGCTTTTTTTGTAGTGATTTGATTTCTTTCGTCACAAAGTCTACTTCATAATGTAAAAACTTACTT
TTAATAAATTGGCTGGTAAACGCTGTATTGTGAATCAAATCAGATATTCTTGCCAATGCCTTTCTTTTAT
TTCTTTCGTTCCCTTCAACCTTTAATCCAAGCCGCTGCCTAGAAACCAGTGTGAGATCAAAACGCTTCAG
CCACTCTTCTACTGCGTATAAATCCTTTTTAATGGAAGATCGATTGACAAAATGCCGAGCGGCAATGTCT
TTTGCGGAAACAGGCTTCGGATTCATTAATAAGTCATAAGCAATGTGCAGCATTCTTTCCTTATCGCTCC
GCTGCCTAGAAGAAAAATGTTCAGTATGTAATTGTTGGCTTAGCCAGGTCCTTTCCTGTTCTTCTATATG
TAAATAAACGCCCAACCCTGGTTTTCGAATAAGCTGTGCATGAGAATGCTCATTGAGATAATCCTCGATC
ACTTTCAAATCATTCCGGATTGTTTTTTCAGAACACTGTACCCTATCTGCGAAATCTTGCACAACTAAAT
AGTCATCAGGTTCAGATAACAACAGATACAAAATCTCTTTTTGTCTTGTATTTATGTATTCCATCTGTTT
TTCTATCCTTCCTGTCAGTATCTACTTGAGCAAATTGATAGTATAAGTATACTATATAAGAAACCGTTTA
CATTATAAAACAAAATCATAGAGACAAAAGTTTCGTTTTTTACCGAAGCTTCCGGAAAAAAGCGATTTTT
ATACTCTTTGAGTTTGCTATGTAATGTATATTCAGCAGAAATTCATAAAAATACTCCAATTCTTCACCTA
TTTAGAACGAAGATTTTCTAATGTATGAGTACGAAAGTAAGAACATGATGAAGAAAAGTGATTTGGTATC
TTCGGGGATAAAGTGCAGGTAACAAAATTTCCACACGCTCAACAAACTAATACCCATCAAATGTGTGCTA
TTAACATTTTAAGGATGGCCATTCTCTCTCAGCAATCGGCTATTTTTGACACCAGACCAACTGGTAATGG
TAGCGACCGGCGCTCAGCTGTAATTCCGCCGATACTGACGGGCTCCAGGAGTCGTCGCCACCAATCCCCA
TATGGAAACCGTCGATATTCAGCCATGTGCCTTCTTCCGCGTGCAGCAGATGGCGATGGCTGGTTTCCAT
CAGTTGCTGTTGACTGTAGCGGCTGATGTTGAACTGGAAGTCGCCGCGCCACTGGTGTGGGCCATAATTC
AATTCGCGCGTCCCGCAGCGCAGACCGTTTTCGCTCGGGAAGACGTACGGGGTATACATGTCTGACAATG
GCAGATCCCAGCGGTCAAAACAGGCGGCAGTAAGGCGGTCGGGATAGTTTTCTTGCGGCCCTAATCCGAG
CCAGTTTACCCGCTCTGCTACCTGCGCCAGCTGGCAGTTCAGGCCAATCCGCGCCGGATGCGGTGTATCG
CTCGCCACTTCAACATCAACGGTAATCGCCATTTGACCACTACCATCAATCCGGTAGGTTTTCCGGCTGA
TAAATAAGGTTTTCCCCTGATGCTGCCACGCGTGAGCGGTCGTAATCAGCACCGCATCAGCAAGTGTATC
TGCCGTGCACTGCAACAACGCTGCTTCGGCCTGGTAATGGCCCGCCGCCTTCCAGCGTTCGACCCAGGCG
TTAGGGTCAATGCGGGTCGCTTCACTTACGCCAATGTCGTTATCCAGCGGTGCACGGGTGAACTGATCGC
GCAGCGGCGTCAGCAGTTGTTTTTTATCGCCAATCCACATCTGTGAAAGAAAGCCTGACTGGCGGTTAAA
TTGCCAACGCTTATTACCCAGCTCGATGCAAAAATCCATTTCGCTGGTGGTCAGATGCGGGATGGCGTGG
GACGCGGCGGGGAGCGTCACACTGAGGTTTTCCGCCAGACGCCACTGCTGCCAGGCGCTGATGTGCCCGG
CTTCTGACCATGCGGTCGCGTTCGGTTGCACTACGCGTACTGTGAGCCAGAGTTGCCCGGCGCTCTCCGG
CTGCGGTAGTTCAGGCAGTTCAATCAACTGTTTACCTTGTGGAGCGACATCCAGAGGCACTTCACCGCTT
GCCAGCGGCTTACCATCCAGCGCCACCATCCAGTGCAGGAGCTCGTTATCGCTATGACGGAACAGGTATT
CGCTGGTCACTTCGATGGTTTGCCCGGATAAACGGAACTGGAAAAACTGCTGCTGGTGTTTTGCTTCCGT
CAGCGCTGGATGCGGCGTGCGGTCGGCAAAGACCAGACCGTTCATACAGAACTGGCGATCGTTCGGCGTA
TCGCCAAAATCACCGCCGTAAGCCGACCACGGGTTGCCGTTTTCATCATATTTAATCAGCGACTGATCCA
CCCAGTCCCAGACGAAGCCGCCCTGTAAACGGGGATACTGACGAAACGCCTGCCAGTATTTAGCGAAACC
GCCAAGACTGTTACCCATCGCGTGGGCGTATTCGCAAAGGATCAGCGGGCGCGTCTCTCCAGGTAGCGAA
AGCCATTTTTTGATGGACCATTTCGGCACAGCCGGGAAGGGCTGGTCTTCATCCACGCGCGCGTACATCG
GGCAAATAATATCGGTGGCCGTGGTGTCGGCTCCGCCGCCTTCATACTGCACCGGGCGGGAAGGATCGAC
AGATTTGATCCAGCGATACAGCGCGTCGTGATTAGCGCCGTGGCCTGATTCATTCCCCAGCGACCAGATG
ATCACACTCGGGTGATTACGATCGCGCTGCACCATTCGCGTTACGCGTTCGCTCATCGCCGGTAGCCAGC
GCGGATCATCGGTCAGACGATTCATTGGCACCATGCCGTGGGTTTCAATATTGGCTTCATCCACCACATA
CAGGCCGTAGCGGTCGCACAGCGTGTACCACAGCGGATGGTTCGGATAATGCGAACAGCGCACGGCGTTA
AAGTTGTTCTGCTTCATCAGCAGGATATCCTGCACCATCGTCTGCTCATCCATGACCTGACCATGCAGAG
GATGATGCTCGTGACGGTTAACGCCTCGAATCAGCAACGGCTTGCCGTTCAGCAGCAGCAGACCATTTTC
AATCCGCACCTCGCGGAAACCGACATCGCAGGCTTCTGCTTCAATCAGCGTGCCGTCGGCGGTGTGCAGT
TCAACCACCGCACGATAGAGATTCGGGATTTCGGCGCTCCACAGTTTCGGGTTTTCGACGTTCAGACGTA
GTGTGACGCGATCGGCATAACCACCACGCTCATCGATAATTTCACCGCCGAAAGGCGCGGTGCCGCTGGC
GACCTGCGTTTCACCCTGCCATAAAGAAACTGTTACCCGTAGGTAGTCACGCAACTCGCCGCACATCTGA
ACTTCAGCCTCCAGTACAGCGCGGCTGAAATCATCATTAAAGCGAGTGGCAACATGGAAATCGCTGATTT
GTGTAGTCGGTTTATGCAGCAACGAGACGTCACGGAAAATGCCGCTCATCCGCCACATATCCTGATCTTC
CAGATAACTGCCGTCACTCCAGCGCAGCACCATCACCGCGAGGCGGTTTTCTCCGGCGCGTAAAAATGCG
CTCAGGTCAAATTCAGACGGCAAACGACTGTCCTGGCCGTAACCGACCCAGCGCCCGTTGCACCACAGAT
GAAACGCCGAGTTAACGCCATCAAAAATAATTCGCGTCTGGCCTTCCTGTAGCCAGCTTTCATCAACATT
AAATGTGAGCGAGTAACAACCCGTCGGATTCTCCGTGGGAACAAACGGCGGATTGACCGTAATGGGATAG
GTCACGTTGGTGTAGATGGGCGCATCGTAACCGTGCATCTGCCAGTTTGAGGGGACGACGACAGTATCGG
CCTCAGGAAGATCGCACTCCAGCCAGCTTTCCGGCACCGCTTCTGGTGCCGGAAACCAGGCAAAGCGCCA
TTCGCCATTCAGGCTGCGCAACTGTTGGGAAGGGCGATCGGTGCGGGCCTCTTCGCTATTACGCCAGCTG
GCGAAAGGGGGATGTGCTGCAAGGCGATTAAGTTGGGTAACGCCAGGGTTTTCCCAGTCACGACGTTGTA
AAACGACGGCCAGTGAATCCGTAATCATGGTCGCTCCCACTGATTGCGCAATTGTCAGTCCCAGTGACAG
TCCCGCAATTTTTCCCGCTCCTTGAATAAATTTTCTTCTGTCAAATGTGTTGTTTTGAAATGATTCTTCT
TTCAGTTTTTGCACCCATTCGTCAAATCTTGAGTCATACGCCATAACTTACCTCCTTCTGTCGACTAAGC
TTAAGGAAACCTCCTTTAAAGTGTGAATAATAAGATCTTGTCTCAACTGTATACCGAAATCAGCTCATTA
AAATCGCTTTTTTTACCATAGGTTCCGGTAATAAAGGCATTTTTCCCTATAACAAAAAAAGCAAGGAATA
ATCCCCTGCATAAAAAACGCCCGGCGGCAACCGAGCGTTCTGAATTAATTAATCATCGGGAAGATCTTCA
TCACCGAAACGCGGCAGGCAGCTCTAGAGTTAACAAGAGTTTGTAGAAACGCAAAAAGGCCATCCGTCAG
GATGGCCTTCTGCTTAGCTAGAGCGGCGGATTTGTCCTACTCAGGAGAGCGTTCACCGACAAACAACAGA
TAAAACGAAAGGCCCAGTCTTTCGACTGAGCCTTTCGTTTTATTTGATGCCTCAAGCTAGAGGTCGAATT
CCTGCAGCTGGCGAATGGCGATTTTCGTTCGTGAATACATGTTATAATAACTATAACTAATAACGTAACG
TGACTGGCAAGAGATATTTTTAAAACAATGAATAGGTTTACACTTACTTTAGTTTTATGGAAATGAAAGA
TCATATCATATATAATCTAGAATAAAATTAACTAAAATAATTATTATCTAGATAAAAAATTTAGAAGCCA
ATGAAATCTATAAATAAACTAAATTAAGTTTATTTAATTAACAACTATGGATATAAAATAGGTACTAATC
AAAATAGTGAGGAGGATATATTTGAATACATACGAACAAATTAATAAAGTGAAAAAAATACTTCGGAAAC
ATTTAAAAAATAACCTTATTGGTACTTACATGTTTGGATCAGGAGTTGAGAGTGGACTAAAACCAAATAG
TGATCTTGACTTTTTAGTCGTCGTATCTGAACCATTGACAGATCAAAGTAAAGAAATACTTATACAAAAA
ATTAGACCTATTTCAAAAAAAATAGGAGATAAAAGCAACTTACGATATATTGAATTAACAATTATTATTC
AGCAAGAAATGGTACCGTGGAATCATCCTCCCAAACAAGAATTTATTTATGGAGAATGGTTACAAGAGCT
TTATGAACAAGGATACATTCCTCAGAAGGAATTAAATTCAGATTTAACCATAATGCTTTACCAAGCAAAA
CGAAAAAATAAAAGAATATACGGAAATTATGACTTAGAGGAATTACTACCTGATATTCCATTTTCTGATG
TGAGAAGAGCCATTATGGATTCGTCAGAGGAATTAATAGATAATTATCAGGATGATGAAACCAACTCTAT
ATTAACTTTATGCCGTATGATTTTAACTATGGACACGGGTAAAATCATACCAAAAGATATTGCGGGAAAT
GCAGTGGCTGAATCTTCTCCATTAGAACATAGGGAGAGAATTTTGTTAGCAGTTCGTAGTTATCTTGGAG
AGAATATTGAATGGACTAATGAAAATGTAAATTTAACTATAAACTATTTAAATAACAGATTAAAAAAATT
ATAAAAAAATTGAAAAAATGGTGGAAACACTTTTTTCAATTTTTTTGTTTTATTATTTAATATTTGGGAA
ATATTCATTCTAATTGGTAATCAGATTTTAGAAAACAATAAACCCTTGCATAGGGGGAATCCGTTTAGGC
TGGGCGGTGATAGCTTCTCGTTCAGGCAGTACGCCTCTTTTCTTTTCCAGACCTGAGGGAGGCGGAAATG
GTGTGAGGTTCCCGGGGAAAAGCCAAATAGGCGATCGCGGGAGTGCTTTATTTGAAGATCAGGCTATCAC
TGCGGTCAATAGATTTCACAATGTGATGGCTGGACAGCCTGAGGAACTCTCGAACCCGAATGGAAACAAC
CAGATATTTATGAATCAGCGCGGCTCACATGGCGTTGTGCTGGCAAATGCAGGTTCATCCTCTGTCTCTA
TCAATACGGCAACAAAATTGCCTGATGGCAGGTATGACAATAAAGCTGGAGCGGGTTCATTTCAAGTGAA
CGATGGTAAACTGACAGGCACGATCAATGCCAGGTCTGTAGCTGTGCTTTATCCTGATGATATTGCAAAA
GCGCCTCATGTTTTCCTTGAGAATTACAAAACAGGTGTAACACATTCTTTCAATGATCAACTGACGATTA
CCTTGCGTGCAGATGCGAATACAACAAAAGCCGTTTATCAAATCAATAATGGACCAGAGACGGCGTTTAA
GGATGGAGATCAATTCACAATCGGAAAAGGAGATCCATTTGGCAAAACATACACCATCATGTTAAAAGGA
ACGAACAGTGATGGTGTAACGAGGACCGAGAAATACAGTTTTGTTAAAAGAGATCCAGCGTCGGCCAAAA
CCATCGGCTATCAAAATCCGAATCATTGGAGCCAGGTAAATGCTTATATCTATAAACATGATGGGAGCCG
AGTAATTGAATTGACCGGATCTTGGCCTGGAAAACCAATGACTAAAAATGCAGACGGAATTTACACGCTG
ACGCTGCCTGCGGACACGGATACAACCAACGCAAAAGTGATTTTTAATAATGGCAGCGCCCAAGTGCCCG
GTCAGAATCAGCCTGGCTTTGATTACGTGCTAAATGGTTTATATAATGACTCGGGCTTAAGCGGTTCTCT
TCCCCATTGAGGGCAAGGCTAGACGGGACTTACCGAAAGAAACCATCAATGATGGTTTCTTTTTTGTTCA
TAAATCAGACAAAACTTTTCTCTTGCAAAAGTTTGTGAAGTGTTGCACAATATAAATGTGAAATACTTCA
CAAACAAAAAGACATCAAAGAGAAACATACCCTGCAAGGATGCTGATATTGTCTGCATTTGCGCCGGAGC
AAACCAAAAACCTGGTGAGACACGCCTTGAATTAGTAGAAAAGAACTTGAAGATTTTCAAAGGCATCGTT
AGTGAAGTCATGGCGAGCGGATTTGACGGCATTTTCTTAGTCGCGACGCGAGGCTGGATGGCCTTCCCCA
TTATGATTCTTCTCGCTTCCGGCGGCATCGGGATGCCCGCGTTGCAGGCCATGCTGTCCAGGCAGGTAGA
TGACGACCATCAGGGACAGCTTCAAGGATCGCTCGCGGCTCTTACCAGCCTAACTTCGATCATTGGACCG
CTGATCGTCACGGCGATTTATGCCGCCTCGGCGAGCACATGGAACGGGTTGGCATGGATTGTAGGCGCCG
CCCTATACCTTGTCTGCCTCCCCGCGTTGCGTCGCGGTGCATGGAGCCGGGCCACCTACTGAAGTGGATT
TCTTTAAGAGCTCCTTTAACTTCCTCACCAGTAGTTGTATCGGTACCATAAGTAGAAGCAGCAACCCAAG
TAGCTTTACCAGCATCCGGTTCAACCAGCATAGTAAGAATCTTACTGGACATCGGCAGTTCTTCGAACAG
TGCGCCAACTACCAGCTCTTTCTGCAGTTCATTCAGGGCACCGGAGAACCTGCGTGCAATCCATCTTGTT
CAATCATGCGAAACGATCCTCATCCTGTCTCTTGATCCATGGATTACGCGTTAACCCGGGCCCGCGGATG
CATATGATCAGATCTTAAGGCCTAGGTCTAGAGTCTTTGTTTTGACGCCATTAGCGTACGTAACAATCCT
CGTTAAAGGACAAGGACCTGAGCGGAAGTGTATCGTACAGTAGACGGAGTATACTAGTATAGTCTATAGT
CCGTGGAATTATTATATTTATCTCCGACGATATTCTCATCAGTGAAATCCAGCTGGAGTTCTTTAGCAAA
TTTTTTTATTAGCTGAACTTAGTATTAGTGGCCATACTCCTCCAATCCAAAGCTATTTAGAAAGATTACT
ATATCCTCAAACAGGCGGTAACCGGCCTCTTCATCGGGAATGCGCGCGACCTTCAGCATCGCCGGCATGT
CCCCCTGGCGGACGGGAAGTATCCAGCTCGAGGTCGGGCCGCGTTGCTGGCGTTTTTCCATAGGCTCCGC
CCCCCTGACGAGCATCACAAAAATCGACGCTCAAGTCAGAGGTGGCGAAACCCGACAGGACTATAAAGAT
ACCAGGCGTTTCCCCCTGGAAGCTCCCTCGTGCGCTCTCCTGTTCCGACCCTGCCGCTTACCGGATACCT
GTCCGCCTTTCTCCCTTCGGGAAGCGTGGCGCTTTCTCATAGCTCACGCTGTAGGTATCTCAGTTCGGTG
TAGGTCGTTCGCTCCAAGCTGGGCTGTGTGCACGAACCCCCCGTTCAGCCCGACCGCTGCGCCTTATCCG
GTAACTATCGTCTTGAGTCCAACCCGGTAAGACACGACTTATCGCCACTGGCAGCAGCCACTGGTAACAG
GATTAGCAGAGCGAGGTATGTAGGCGGTGCTACAGAGTTCTTGAAGTGGTGGCCTAACTACGGCTACACT
AGAAGGACAGTATTTGGTATCTGCGCTCTGCTGAAGCCAGTTACCTTCGGAAAAAGAGTTGGTAGCTCTT
GATCCGGCAAACAAACCACCGCTGGTAGCGGTGGTTTTTTTGTTTGCAAGCAGCAGATTACGCGCAGAAA
AAAAGGATCTCAAGAAGATCCTTTGATCTTTTCTACGGGGTCTGACGCTCAGTGGAACGAAAACTCACGT
TAAGGGATTTTGGTCATGAGATTATCAAAAAGGATCTTCACCTAGATCCTTTTAAATTAAAAATGAAGTT
TTAAATCAATCTAAAGTATATATGAGTAAACTTGGTCTGACAGTTACCAATGCTTAATCAGTGAGGCACC
TATCTCAGCGATCTGTCTATTTCGTTCATCCATAGTTGCCTGACTCCCCGTCGTGTAGATAACTACGATA
CGGGAGGGCTTACCATCTGGCCCCAGTGCTGCAATGATACCGCGAGACCCACGCTCACCGGCTCCAGATT
TATCAGCAATAAACCAGCCAGCCGGAAGGGCCGAGCGCAGAAGTGGTCCTGCAACTTTATCCGCCTCCAT
CCAGTCTATTAATTGTTGCCGGGAAGCTAGAGTAAGTAGTTCGCCAGTTAATAGTTTGCGCAACGTTGTT
GCCATTGCTGCAGGCATCGTGGTGTCACGCTCGTCGTTTGGTATGGCTTCATTCAGCTCCGGTTCCCAAC
GATCAAGGCGAGTTACATGATCCCCCATGTTGTGCAAAAAAGCGGTTAGCTCCTTCGGTCCTCCGATCGT
TGTCAGAAGTAAGTTGGCCGCAGTGTTATCACTCATGGTTATGGCAGCACTGCATAATTCTCTTACTGTC
ATGCCATCCGTAAGATGCTTTTCTGTGACTGGTGAGTACTCAACCAAGTCATTCTGAGAATAGTGTATGC
GGCGACCGAGTTGCTCTTGCCCGGCGTCAACACGGGATAATACCGCGCCACATAGCAGAACTTTAAAAGT
GCTCATCATTGGAAAACGTTCTTCGGGGCGAAAACTCTCAAGGATCTTACCGCTGTTGAGATCCAGTTCG
ATGTAACCCACTCGTGCACCCAACTGATCTTCAGCATCTTTTACTTTCACCAGCGTTTCTGGGTGAGCAA
AAACAGGAAGGCAAAATGCCGCAAAAAAGGGAATAAGGGCGACACGGAAATGTTGAATACTCATACTCTT
CCTTTTTCAATATTATTGAAGCATTTATCAGGGTTATTGTCTCATGAGCGGATACATATTTGAATGTATT
TAGAAAAATAAACAAATAGGGGTTCCGCGCACATTTCCCCGAAAAGTGCCACCTGACGTCTAAGAAACCA
TTATTATCATGACATTAACCTATAAAAATAGGCGTATCACGAGGCCCTTTCGTCTTCAAGAATT
